>Addgene plasmid #233478 | pMTKM06 | addgene full sequence | sequence record 467131 | Addgene NGS Result
CTGTACAGACGCGTGTACGCATGTAACATTATACTGAAAACCTTGCTTGAGAAGGTTTTGGGACGCTCGA
AGTGAGCAAAAGGCCAGCAAAAGGCCAGGAACCGTAAAAAGGCCGCGTTGCTGGCGTTTTTCCATAGGCT
CCGCCCCCCTGACGAGCATCACAAAAATCGACGCTCAAGTCAGAGGTGGCGAAACCCGACAGGACTATAA
AGATACCAGGCGTTTCCCCCTGGAAGCTCCCTCGTGCGCTCTCCTGTTCCGACCCTGCCGCTTACCGGAT
ACCTGTCCGCCTTTCTCCCTTCGGGAAGCGTGGCGCTTTCTCATAGCTCACGCTGTAGGTATCTCAGTTC
GGTGTAGGTCGTTCGCTCCAAGCTGGGCTGTGTGCACGAACCCCCCGTTCAGCCCGACCGCTGCGCCTTA
TCCGGTAACTATCGTCTTGAGTCCAACCCGGTAAGACACGACTTATCGCCACTGGCAGCAGCCACTGGTA
ACAGGATTAGCAGAGCGAGGTATGTAGGCGGTGCTACAGAGTTCTTGAAGTGGTGGCCTAACTACGGCTA
CACTAGAAGAACAGTATTTGGTATCTGCGCTCTGCTGAAGCCAGTTACCTTCGGAAAAAGAGTTGGTAGC
TCTTGATCCGGCAAACAAACCACCGCTGGTAGCGGTGGTTTTTTTGTTTGCAAGCAGCAGATTACGCGCA
GAAAAAAAGGATCTCAAGAAGATCCTTTGATCTTTTCTACACTAGTTCAACATCTTTGGATAATATCAGA
ATGAGAAAGAACAGATACGCAGTACGTTTTTTGGTGAGCTCTTTGCACTTCTTTAGTTCTTTCCATCAAT
ATCAGTTTTTTAAACTTTTAGGACTAAAAGTGATGTTTAACTTCAAAATGTTTAAAATTTTGTTCTTCCC
GACGTTCATTAAGAATACTAATACACTTTAATAATTATTTTAATATTTTGTTCTAAATAATGACTTTTAA
TTAAAAAAGATAAAATATAAAAACATCATAATAACTCACCAGAGGTTAAGAACAAAAAAACAAATTAGAT
ATCTGCTAATCCAATATAGTTAAATCAATCTTTCCTTGGTATAATGGGTATATTACATATATTTCAAGGA
CCGACACTCCTACCAAATATCTAAAATTTACCATATTAACATAACATGTATATAAACGTCAAATCATAAT
CAGCACTAGTATATGTGTTATGTAGTATACTCTTTCTTCAACAATTAAATACTCTCGGTAGCCAAGTTGG
TTTAAGGCGCAAGACTGTAATTTATCACTACGAAATCTTGAGATCGGGCGTTCGACTCGCCCCCGGGAGA
GATGGCCGGCATGGTCCCAGCCTCCTCGCTGGCGCCGGCTGGGCAACACCTTCGGGTGGCGAATGGGACT
CGAGACCGAAAGTGAAACGTGATTTCATGCGTCATTTTGAACATTTTGTAAATCTTATTTAATAATGTGT
GCGGCAATTCACATTTAATTTATGAATGTTTTCTTAACATCGCGGCAACTCAAGAAACGGCAGGTTCGGA
TCTTAGCTACTAGAGAAAGAGGAGAAATACTAGATGCGTAAAGGCGAAGAGCTGTTCACTGGTGTCGTCC
CTATTCTGGTGGAACTGGATGGTGATGTCAACGGTCATAAGTTTTCCGTGCGTGGCGAGGGTGAAGGTGA
CGCAACTAATGGTAAACTGACGCTGAAGTTCATCTGTACTACTGGTAAACTGCCGGTTCCTTGGCCGACT
CTGGTAACGACGCTGACTTATGGTGTTCAGTGCTTTGCTCGTTATCCGGACCATATGAAGCAGCATGACT
TCTTCAAGTCCGCCATGCCGGAAGGCTATGTGCAGGAACGCACGATTTCCTTTAAGGATGACGGCACGTA
CAAAACGCGTGCGGAAGTGAAATTTGAAGGCGATACCCTGGTAAACCGCATTGAGCTGAAAGGCATTGAC
TTTAAAGAGGACGGCAATATCCTGGGCCATAAGCTGGAATACAATTTTAACAGCCACAATGTTTACATCA
CCGCCGATAAACAAAAAAATGGCATTAAAGCGAATTTTAAAATTCGCCACAACGTGGAGGATGGCAGCGT
GCAGCTGGCTGATCACTACCAGCAAAACACTCCAATCGGTGATGGTCCTGTTCTGCTGCCAGACAATCAC
TATCTGAGCACGCAAAGCGTTCTGTCTAAAGATCCGAACGAGAAACGCGATCATATGGTTCTGCTGGAGT
TCGTAACCGCAGCGGGCATCACGCATGGTATGGATGAACTGTACAAATGACCAGGCATCAAATAAAACGA
AAGGCTCAGTCGAAAGACTGGGCCTTTCGTTTTATCTGTTGTTTGTCGGTGAACGCTCTCTACTAGAGTC
ACACTGGCTCACCTTCGGGTGGGCCTTTCTGCGTTTATAGGTCTCCGTTTTAGAGCTAGAAATAGCAAGT
TAAAATAAGGCTAGTCCGTTATCAACTTGAAAAAGTGGCACCGAGTCGGTGCTTTTTTTATTTTTTGTCA
CTATTGTTATGTAAAATGCCACCTCTGACAGTATGGAACGCAAACTTCTGTCTAGTGGATATAGGTCTAG
AGATCTGTTTAGCTTGCCTCGTCCCCGCCGGGTCACCCGGCCAGCGACATGGAGGCCCAGAATACCCTCC
TTGACAGTCTTGACGTGCGCAGCTCAGGGGCATGATGTGACTGTCGCCCGTACATTTAGCCCATACATCC
CCATGTATAATCATTTGCATCCATACATTTTGATGGCCGCACGGCGCGAAGCAAAAATTACGGCTCCTCG
CTGCAGACCTGCGAGCAGGGAAACGCTCCCCTCACAGACGCGTTGAATTGTCCCCACGCCGCGCCCCTGT
AGAGAAATATAAAAGGTTAGGATTTGCCACTGAGGTTCTTCTTTCATATACTTCCTTTTAAAATCTTGCT
AGGATACAGTTCTCACATCACATCCGAACATAAACAACAATGGGAAAGAAACCAGAATTGACAGCTACGT
CTGTCGAGAAGTTTCTGATCGAAAAGTTCGACAGCGTGTCCGACCTGATGCAGCTCTCGGAGGGCGAAGA
ATCTCGTGCTTTCAGCTTCGATGTAGGAGGGCGTGGATATGTCCTGCGGGTAAATAGCTGCGCCGATGGT
TTCTACAAAGATCGTTATGTTTATCGGCACTTTGCATCGGCCGCGCTCCCGATTCCGGAAGTGCTTGACA
TTGGGGAATTTAGCGAGAGCCTGACCTATTGCATCTCCCGCCGTGCACAGGGTGTCACGTTGCAAGACCT
GCCTGAAACCGAACTGCCCGCTGTTCTGCAACCGGTCGCGGAGGCCATGGATGCGATCGCTGCGGCCGAT
CTTAGCCAGACGAGCGGGTTCGGCCCATTCGGACCGCAAGGAATCGGTCAATACACTACATGGCGTGATT
TCATATGCGCGATTGCTGATCCCCATGTGTATCACTGGCAAACTGTGATGGACGACACCGTCAGTGCGTC
CGTCGCGCAGGCTCTCGATGAGCTGATGCTTTGGGCCGAGGACTGCCCCGAAGTCCGGCACCTCGTGCAC
GCGGATTTCGGCTCCAACAATGTCCTGACGGACAATGGCCGCATAACAGCGGTCATTGACTGGAGCGAGG
CGATGTTCGGGGATTCCCAATACGAGGTCGCCAACATCTTCTTCTGGAGGCCGTGGTTGGCTTGTATGGA
GCAGCAGACGCGCTACTTCGAGCGGAGGCATCCGGAGCTTGCAGGATCGACGTCGCTGCCTGCAGGACAG
GGTGTCACGTTGCAAGACCTGCCTGAAACCGAACTGCCCGCTGTTCTGCAACCGGTCGCGGAGGCCATGG
ATGCGATCGCTGCGGCCGATCTTAGCCAGACGAGCGGGTTCGGCCCATTCGGACCGCAAGGAATCGGTCA
ATACACTACATGGCGTGATTTCATATGCGCGATTGCTGATCCCCATGTGTATCACTGGCAAACTGTGATG
GACGACACCGTCAGTGCGTCCGTCGCGCAGGCTCTCGATGAGCTGATGCTTTGGGCCGAGGACTGCCCCG
AAGTCCGGCACCTCGTGCACGCGGATTTCGGCTCCAACAATGTCCTGACGGACAATGGCCGCATAACAGC
GGTCATTGACTGGAGCGAGGCGATGTTCGGGGATTCCCAATACGAGGTCGCCAACATCTTCTTCTGGAGG
CCGTGGTTGGCTTGTATGGAGCAGCAGACGCGCTACTTCGAGCGGAGGCATCCGGAGCTTGCAGGATCGC
CGCGGCTCCGGGCGTATATGCTCCGCATTGGTCTTGACCAACTCTATCAGAGCTTGGTTGACGGCAATTT
CGATGATGCAGCTTGGGCGCAGGGTCGATGCGACGCAATCGTCCGATCCGGAGCCGGGACTGTCGGGCGT
ACACAAATCGCCCGCAGAAGCGCGGCCGTCTGGACCGATGGCTGTGTAGAAGTACTCGCCGATAGTGGAA
ACCGACGCCCCAGCACTCGTCCGAGGGCAAAGGAATAATCAGTACTGACAATAAAAAGATTCTTGTTTTC
AAGAACTTGTCATTTGTATAGTTTTTTTATATTGTAGTTGTTCTATTTTAATCAAATGTTAGCGTGATTT
ATATTTTTTTTCGCCTCGACATCATCTGCCCAGATGCGAAGTTAAGTGCGCAGAAAGTAATATCATGCGT
CAATCGTATGTGAATGCTGGTCGCTATACTGCTGTCGATTCGATACTAACGCCGCCATCCAGTGTCGAAA
ACGAGCTCTCGAGAACCCTTAATCAAAAAGGATCTTCACCTAGATCCTTTTAAATTAAAAATGAAGTTTT
AAATCAATCTAAAGTATATATGAGTAAACTTGGTCTGACAGTTACCAATGCTTAATCAGTGAGGCACCTA
TCTCAGCGATCTGTCTATTTCGTTCATCCATAGTTGCCTGACTCCCCGTCGTGTAGATAACTACGATACG
GGAGGGCTTACCATCTGGCCCCAGTGCTGCAATGATACCGCGGGACCCACGCTCACCGGCTCCAGATTTA
TCAGCAATAAACCAGCCAGCCGGAAGGGCCGAGCGCAGAAGTGGTCCTGCAACTTTATCCGCCTCCATCC
AGTCTATTAATTGTTGCCGGGAAGCTAGAGTAAGTAGTTCGCCAGTTAATAGTTTGCGCAACGTTGTTGC
CATTGCTACAGGCATCGTGGTGTCACGCTCGTCGTTTGGTATGGCTTCATTCAGCTCCGGTTCCCAACGA
TCAAGGCGAGTTACATGATCCCCCATGTTGTGCAAAAAAGCGGTTAGCTCCTTCGGTCCTCCGATCGTTG
TCAGAAGTAAGTTGGCCGCAGTGTTATCACTCATGGTTATGGCAGCACTGCATAATTCTCTTACTGTCAT
GCCATCCGTAAGATGCTTTTCTGTGACTGGTGAGTACTCAACCAAGTCATTCTGAGAATAGTGTATGCGG
CGACCGAGTTGCTCTTGCCCGGCGTCAATACGGGATAATACCGCGCCACATAGCAGAACTTTAAAAGTGC
TCATCATTGGAAAACGTTCTTCGGGGCGAAAACTCTCAAGGATCTTACCGCTGTTGAGATCCAGTTCGAT
GTAACCCACTCGTGCACCCAACTGATCTTCAGCATCTTTTACTTTCACCAGCGTTTCTGGGTGAGCAAAA
ACAGGAAGGCAAAATGCCGCAAAAAAGGGAATAAGGGCGACACGGAAATGTTGAATACTCATACTCTTCC
TTTTTCAATATTATTGAAGCATTTATCAGGGTTATTGTCTCATGAGCGGATACATATTTGAATGTATTTA
GAAAAATAAACAAATAGGGGTTCGTCGACAGTCGAACAAGAAGCAGGCAAAGTTTAGAGCACTGCCCCTC
CGCACTCAAAAAAGAAAAAACTAGGAGGAAAATAAAATTCTCAACCACACAAACACATAAACACATACAA
ATACAAATACAAGCTTATTTACTTGACATCGCGCGATCTTCCACTATTCAGCGCCGTCCGCCCTCTCTCG
TGTTTTTTGTTTACGCGACAACTATGCGAAATCCGGAGCAACGGGCAACCGTTTGGGGAAAGACCACACC
CACGCGCGATCGCCATGGCAACGAGGTCGCACACGCCCCACACCCAGACCTCCCTGCGAGCGGGCATGGG
TACAATGTCCCCGTTGCCACAGACACCACTTCGTAGCACAGCGCAGAGCGTAGCGTGTTGTTGCTGCTGA
CAAAAGAAAATTTTTCTTAGCAAAGCAAAGGAGGGGAAGCACGGGCAGATAGCACCGTACCATACCCTTG
GAAACTCGAAATGAACGAAGCAGGAAATGAGAGAATGAGAGTTTTGTAGGTATATATAGCGGTAGTGTTT
GCGCGTTACCATCATCTTCTGGATCTATCTATTGTTCTTTTCCTCATCACTTTCCCCTTTTTCGCTCTTC
TTCTTGTCTTTTATTTCTTTCTTTTTTTTAATTGTTCCCTCGATTGGCTATCTACCAAAGAATCCAAACT
TAATACACGTATTTATTTGTCCAATTACCATGGATAAGAAATACTCAATAGGCTTAGATATCGGCACAAA
TAGCGTCGGATGGGCGGTGATCACTGATGAATATAAGGTTCCGTCTAAAAAGTTCAAGGTTCTGGGAAAT
ACAGACCGCCACAGTATCAAAAAAAATCTTATAGGGGCTCTTTTATTTGACAGTGGAGAGACAGCGGAAG
CGACTCGACTCAAACGGACAGCTCGTAGAAGGTATACACGTCGGAAGAATCGTATTTGTTATCTACAGGA
GATTTTTTCAAATGAGATGGCGAAAGTAGATGATAGTTTCTTTCATCGACTTGAAGAGTCTTTTTTGGTG
GAAGAAGACAAGAAGCATGAACGTCATCCTATTTTTGGAAATATAGTAGATGAAGTTGCTTATCATGAGA
AATATCCAACTATCTATCATCTGCGAAAAAAATTGGTAGATTCTACTGATAAAGCGGATTTGCGCTTAAT
CTATTTGGCCTTAGCGCATATGATTAAGTTTCGTGGTCATTTTTTGATTGAGGGAGATTTAAATCCTGAT
AATAGTGATGTGGACAAACTATTTATCCAGTTGGTACAAACCTACAATCAATTATTTGAAGAAAACCCTA
TTAACGCAAGTGGAGTAGATGCTAAAGCGATTCTTTCTGCACGATTGAGTAAATCAAGACGATTAGAAAA
TCTCATTGCTCAGCTCCCCGGTGAGAAGAAAAATGGCTTATTTGGGAATCTCATTGCTTTGTCATTGGGT
TTGACCCCTAATTTTAAATCAAATTTTGATTTGGCAGAAGATGCTAAATTACAGCTTTCAAAAGATACTT
ACGATGATGATTTAGATAATTTATTGGCGCAAATTGGAGATCAATATGCTGATTTGTTTTTGGCAGCTAA
GAATTTATCAGATGCTATTTTACTTTCAGATATCCTAAGAGTAAATACTGAAATAACTAAGGCTCCCCTA
TCAGCTTCAATGATTAAACGCTACGATGAACATCATCAAGACTTGACTCTTTTAAAAGCTTTAGTTCGAC
AACAACTTCCAGAAAAGTATAAAGAAATCTTTTTTGATCAATCAAAAAACGGATATGCAGGTTATATTGA
TGGGGGAGCTAGCCAAGAAGAATTTTATAAATTTATCAAACCAATTTTAGAAAAAATGGATGGTACTGAG
GAATTATTGGTGAAACTAAATCGTGAAGATTTGCTGCGCAAGCAACGGACCTTTGACAACGGCTCTATTC
CCCATCAAATTCACTTGGGTGAGCTGCATGCTATTTTGAGAAGACAAGAAGACTTTTATCCATTTTTAAA
AGACAATCGTGAGAAGATTGAAAAAATCTTGACTTTTCGAATTCCTTATTATGTTGGTCCATTGGCGCGT
GGCAATAGTCGTTTTGCATGGATGACTCGGAAGTCTGAAGAAACAATTACCCCATGGAATTTTGAAGAAG
TTGTCGATAAAGGTGCTTCAGCTCAATCATTTATTGAACGCATGACAAACTTTGATAAAAATCTTCCAAA
TGAAAAAGTACTACCAAAACATAGTTTGCTTTATGAGTATTTTACGGTTTATAACGAATTGACAAAGGTC
AAATATGTTACTGAAGGAATGCGAAAACCAGCATTTCTTTCAGGTGAACAGAAGAAAGCCATTGTTGATT
TACTCTTCAAAACAAATCGAAAAGTAACCGTTAAGCAATTAAAAGAAGATTATTTCAAAAAAATAGAATG
TTTTGATAGTGTTGAAATTTCAGGAGTTGAAGATAGATTTAATGCTTCATTAGGTACCTACCATGATTTG
CTAAAAATTATTAAAGATAAAGATTTTTTGGATAATGAAGAAAATGAAGATATCTTAGAGGATATTGTTT
TAACATTGACCTTATTTGAAGATAGGGAGATGATTGAGGAAAGACTTAAAACATATGCTCACCTCTTTGA
TGATAAGGTGATGAAACAGCTTAAACGTCGCCGTTATACTGGTTGGGGACGTTTGTCTCGAAAATTGATT
AATGGTATTAGGGATAAGCAATCTGGCAAAACAATATTAGATTTTTTGAAATCAGATGGTTTTGCCAATC
GCAATTTTATGCAGCTGATCCATGATGATAGTTTGACATTTAAAGAAGACATTCAAAAAGCACAAGTGTC
TGGACAAGGCGATAGTTTACATGAACATATTGCAAATTTAGCTGGTAGCCCTGCTATTAAAAAAGGTATT
TTACAGACTGTAAAAGTTGTTGATGAATTGGTCAAAGTAATGGGGCGGCATAAGCCAGAAAATATCGTTA
TTGAAATGGCACGTGAAAATCAGACAACTCAAAAGGGCCAGAAAAATTCGCGAGAGCGTATGAAACGAAT
CGAAGAAGGTATCAAAGAATTAGGAAGTCAGATTCTTAAAGAGCATCCTGTTGAAAATACTCAATTGCAA
AATGAAAAGCTCTATCTCTATTATCTCCAAAATGGAAGAGACATGTATGTGGACCAAGAATTAGATATTA
ATCGTTTAAGTGATTATGATGTCGATCACATTGTTCCACAAAGTTTCCTTAAAGACGATTCAATAGACAA
TAAGGTCTTAACGCGTTCTGATAAAAATCGTGGTAAATCGGATAACGTTCCAAGTGAAGAAGTAGTCAAA
AAGATGAAAAACTATTGGAGACAACTTCTAAACGCCAAGTTAATCACTCAACGTAAGTTTGATAATTTAA
CGAAAGCTGAACGTGGAGGTTTGAGTGAACTTGATAAAGCTGGTTTTATCAAACGCCAATTGGTTGAAAC
TCGCCAAATCACTAAGCATGTGGCACAAATTTTGGATAGTCGCATGAATACTAAATACGATGAAAATGAT
AAACTTATTCGAGAGGTTAAAGTGATTACCTTAAAATCTAAATTAGTTTCTGACTTCCGAAAAGATTTCC
AATTCTATAAAGTACGTGAGATTAACAATTACCATCATGCCCATGATGCGTATCTAAATGCCGTCGTTGG
AACTGCTTTGATTAAGAAATATCCAAAACTTGAATCGGAGTTTGTCTATGGTGATTATAAAGTTTATGAT
GTTCGTAAAATGATTGCTAAGTCTGAGCAAGAAATAGGCAAAGCAACCGCAAAATATTTCTTTTACTCTA
ATATCATGAACTTCTTCAAAACAGAAATTACACTTGCAAATGGAGAGATTCGCAAACGCCCTCTAATCGA
AACTAATGGGGAAACTGGAGAAATTGTCTGGGATAAAGGGCGAGATTTTGCCACAGTGCGCAAAGTATTG
TCCATGCCCCAAGTCAATATTGTCAAGAAAACAGAAGTACAGACAGGCGGATTCTCCAAGGAGTCAATTT
TACCAAAAAGAAATTCGGACAAGCTTATTGCTCGTAAAAAAGACTGGGATCCAAAAAAATATGGTGGTTT
TGATAGTCCAACGGTAGCTTATTCAGTCCTAGTGGTTGCTAAGGTGGAAAAAGGGAAATCGAAGAAGTTA
AAATCCGTTAAAGAGTTACTAGGGATCACAATTATGGAAAGAAGTTCCTTTGAAAAAAATCCGATTGACT
TTTTAGAAGCTAAAGGATATAAGGAAGTTAAAAAAGACTTAATCATTAAACTACCTAAATATAGTCTTTT
TGAGTTAGAAAACGGTCGTAAACGGATGCTGGCTAGTGCCGGAGAATTACAAAAAGGAAATGAGCTGGCT
CTGCCAAGCAAATATGTGAATTTTTTATATTTAGCTAGTCATTATGAAAAGTTGAAGGGTAGTCCAGAAG
ATAACGAACAAAAACAATTGTTTGTGGAGCAGCATAAGCATTATTTAGATGAGATTATTGAGCAAATCAG
TGAATTTTCTAAGCGTGTTATTTTAGCAGATGCCAATTTAGATAAAGTTCTTAGTGCATATAACAAACAT
AGAGACAAACCAATACGTGAACAAGCAGAAAATATTATTCATTTATTTACGTTGACGAATCTTGGAGCTC
CCGCTGCTTTTAAATATTTTGATACAACAATTGATCGTAAACGATATACGTCTACAAAAGAAGTTTTAGA
TGCCACTCTTATCCATCAATCCATCACTGGTCTTTATGAAACACGCATTGATTTGAGTCAGCTAGGAGGT
GACGGTGGAGGGCCAAAAAAGAAAAGAAAAGTTGAAGATGCTTCTGCTCATCATCACCATCACCATCACC
ATTAAATCCGCTCTAACCGAAAAGGAAGGAGTTAGACAACCTGAAGTCTAGGTCCCTATTTATTTTTTTA
TAGTTATGTTAGTATTAAGAACGTTATTTATATTTCAAATTTTTCTTTTTTTT
Features (pLannotate 1.2.2; 15 found; start..end, strand, type, name):
    129..717     -  rep_origin     ori: high-copy-number ColE1/pMB1/pBR322/pUC origin of replication
   1241..1329    +  ncRNA          tRNA: Accession: RF00005 - tRNA
   1574..2287    +  CDS            superfolder GFP: GFP variant that folds robustly even when fused to poorly folded proteins (Pédelacq et al., 2006)
   2299..2370    +  terminator     rrnB T1 terminator: transcription terminator T1 from the E. coli rrnB gene
   2386..2413    +  terminator     T7Te terminator: phage T7 early transcription terminator
   2427..2502    +  misc_RNA       gRNA scaffold: guide RNA scaffold for the Streptococcus pyogenes CRISPR/Cas9 system
   2636..3759    +  gene           hphMX6 (fragment): yeast selectable marker conferring hygromycin resistance
   3777..4517    +  CDS            HygR (fragment): aminoglycoside phosphotransferase from E. coli confers resistance to hygromycin
   4524..4721    +  terminator     TEF terminator: Ashbya gossypii TEF terminator
   4872..5732    -  CDS            AmpR: β-lactamase; bla; confers resistance to ampicillin, carbenicillin, and related antibiotics
   5733..5824    -  promoter       AmpR promoter: bla
   5972..6385    -  CDS            YJC7_YEAST: Protein predicted: Swiss-Prot protein existence level 4. From Saccharomyces cerevisiae (strain ATCC 204508 / S288c) (Baker's yeast).
   6540..10643   +  CDS            cas9: CAS9_STRP1 - Also known as csn1 From Streptococcus pyogenes serotype M1.
  10692..10712   +  CDS            7xHis: 6xHis affinity tag
  10716..72      +  terminator     CYC1 terminator (across the origin): S. cerevisiae CYC1; transcription terminator for CYC1
