[The description below was written by a language model from this plasmid's Addgene catalogue record and pLannotate feature annotations shown in this document.]
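Description:
pMTKM06 is an empty-backbone yeast CRISPR/Cas9 vector of about 10.8 kb, derived from pBBK04 and built for genome editing in yeasts; the associated work concerns Kluyveromyces marxianus. In E. coli it is maintained as a high-copy plasmid through a ColE1/pUC-type origin and selected with ampicillin via the bla gene and its promoter. According to the depositor, the yeast replication origin of the parent backbone was replaced with an optimised pan-yeast autonomously replicating sequence (panARS), which is intended to support episomal replication across a range of yeast species. This element was not picked up as a named feature in the automated annotation.

The payload has two parts. A Streptococcus pyogenes Cas9 coding sequence carries a C-terminal His tag and is followed by the S. cerevisiae CYC1 terminator. Its promoter is not identified in the record, although a region upstream of cas9 was annotated as matching a predicted S. cerevisiae open reading frame. The guide RNA cassette begins with a tRNA, given as tyrosine in the catalogue description, which typically drives expression and processing of the guide. Between this tRNA and the SpCas9 gRNA scaffold sits a superfolder GFP cassette with rrnB T1 and T7Te bacterial terminators. This serves as a BsaI dropout, so Golden Gate insertion of a spacer removes GFP and correct clones appear as non-fluorescent bacterial colonies.

Yeast selection is by hygromycin resistance in a "split" arrangement. The annotation shows two separate fragments of the hygromycin marker, an hphMX6 fragment and a HygR fragment, followed by the Ashbya gossypii TEF terminator. The record does not explain how the split marker is reconstituted.
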