Addgene plasmid #233478: pMTKM06
Purpose: (Empty Backbone) SpCAS9-Tyr-[gRNA: BsaI GFP dropout] with pan(OPT)ARS replication origin and split-Hyg selection.
Depositing lab: Vincent Martin. Depositing organization: Concordia University. Publication: Sequencing of a Dairy Isolate Unlocks Kluyveromyces marxianus as a Host for Lactose Valorization. Thornbury M, Knoops A, Summerby-Murray I, Dhaliwal J, Johnson S, Utomo JC, Joshi J, Narcross L, Remondetto G, Pouliot M, Whiteway M, Martin VJJ. ACS Synth Biol. 2025 Jul 8. doi: 10.1021/acssynbio.5c00096. PubMed 40629255.
Backbone
  Vector backbone: pBBK04
  Backbone manufacturer: Vincent Martin, Addgene plasmid #178988
  Vector type: Yeast Expression, CRISPR, Synthetic Biology
  Selectable markers: Hygromycin ; Split-R
Growth in bacteria
  Bacterial resistance: Ampicillin, 100 μg/mL
  Growth temperature: 37°C
  Growth strain: DH5alpha
  Copy number: High Copy
Gene/Insert
  Gene/Insert name: None
Terms and licenses: Academic/Nonprofit Terms; Industry Terms: Not Available to Industry
Depositor comments: The origin of replication from the original backbone was replaced with a pan-yeast autonomously replicating sequence (ARS) from PMID: 24205893. Please visit https://doi.org/10.1101/2025.02.03.636257 for bioRxiv preprint.
How to cite: pMTKM06 was a gift from Vincent Martin (Addgene plasmid # 233478 ; http://n2t.net/addgene:233478 ; RRID:Addgene_233478)
